>Addgene plasmid #155196 | pLEX_305-N-dTAG_OGT | addgene full sequence | sequence record 310406 | Addgene NGS Result
TTGCGCCTTTTCCAAGGCAGCCCTGGGTTTGCGCAGGGACGCGGCTGCTCTGGGCGTGGTTCCGGGAAAC
GCAGCGGCGCCGACCCTGGGTCTCGCACATTCTTCACGTCCGTTCGCAGCGTCACCCGGATCTTCGCCGC
TACCCTTGTGGGCCCCCCGGCGACGCTTCCTGCTCCGCCCCTAAGTCGGGAAGGTTCCTTGCGGTTCGCG
GCGTGCCGGACGTGACAAACGGAAGCCGCACGTCTCACTAGTACCCTCGCAGACGGACAGCGCCAGGGAG
CAATGGCAGCGCGCCGACCGCGATGGGCTGTGGCCAATAGCGGCTGCTCAGCAGGGCGCGCCGAGAGCAG
CGGCCGGGAAGGGGCGGTGCGGGAGGCGGGGTGTGGGGCGGTAGTGTGGGCCCTGTTCCTGCCCGCGCGG
TGTTCCGCATTCTGCAAGCCTCCGGAGCGCACGTCGGCAGTCGGCTCCCTCGTTGACCGAATCACCGACC
TCTCTCCCCAGGGGCTAGCATGGGAGTGCAGGTGGAAACCATCTCCCCAGGAGACGGGCGCACCTTCCCC
AAGCGCGGCCAGACCTGCGTGGTGCACTACACCGGGATGCTTGAAGATGGAAAGAAAGTTGATTCCTCCC
GGGACAGAAACAAGCCCTTTAAGTTTATGCTAGGCAAGCAGGAGGTGATCCGAGGCTGGGAAGAAGGGGT
TGCCCAGATGAGTGTGGGTCAGAGAGCCAAACTGACTATATCTCCAGATTATGCCTATGGTGCCACTGGG
CACCCAGGCATCATCCCACCACATGCCACTCTCGTCTTCGATGTGGAGCTTCTAAAACTGGAAGGCGGCT
ACCCCTACGACGTGCCCGACTACGCCGGCTATCCGTATGATGTCCCGGACTATGCAGGCATCGATAGATC
AACAAGTTTGTACAAAAAAGCAGGCTTTGCGTCTTCCGTGGGCAACGTGGCCGACAGCACAGGGTTAGCT
GAGTTGGCACATCGAGAATATCAGGCAGGAGATTTTGAGGCAGCTGAGAGACACTGCATGCAGCTCTGGA
GACAAGAGCCAGACAATACTGGTGTGCTTTTATTACTTTCATCTATACACTTCCAGTGTCGAAGGCTGGA
CAGATCTGCTCACTTTAGCACTCTGGCAATTAAACAGAACCCCCTTCTGGCAGAAGCTTATTCGAATTTG
GGGAATGTGTACAAGGAAAGAGGGCAGTTGCAGGAGGCAATTGAGCATTATCGACATGCATTGCGTCTCA
AACCTGATTTCATCGATGGTTATATTAACCTGGCAGCCGCCTTGGTAGCAGCGGGTGACATGGAAGGGGC
AGTACAAGCTTACGTCTCTGCTCTTCAGTACAATCCTGATTTGTACTGTGTTCGCAGTGACCTGGGGAAC
CTGCTCAAAGCCCTGGGTCGCTTGGAAGAAGCCAAGGCATGTTATTTGAAAGCAATTGAGACGCAACCGA
ACTTTGCAGTAGCTTGGAGTAATCTTGGCTGTGTTTTCAATGCACAAGGGGAAATTTGGCTTGCAATTCA
TCACTTTGAAAAGGCTGTCACCCTTGACCCAAACTTTCTGGATGCTTATATCAATTTAGGAAATGTCTTG
AAAGAGGCACGCATTTTTGACAGAGCTGTGGCAGCTTATCTTCGTGCCCTAAGTTTGAGTCCAAATCACG
CAGTGGTGCACGGCAACCTGGCTTGTGTATACTATGAGCAAGGCCTGATAGATCTGGCAATAGACACCTA
CAGGCGGGCTATCGAACTACAACCACATTTCCCTGATGCTTACTGCAACCTAGCCAATGCTCTCAAAGAG
AAGGGCAGTGTTGCTGAAGCAGAAGATTGTTATAATACAGCTCTCCGTCTGTGTCCCACCCATGCAGACT
CTCTGAATAACCTAGCCAATATCAAACGAGAACAGGGAAACATTGAAGAGGCAGTTCGCTTGTATCGTAA
AGCATTAGAAGTCTTCCCAGAGTTTGCTGCTGCCCATTCAAATTTAGCAAGTGTACTGCAGCAGCAGGGA
AAACTGCAGGAAGCTCTGATGCATTATAAGGAGGCTATTCGAATCAGTCCTACCTTTGCTGATGCCTACT
CTAATATGGGAAACACTCTAAAGGAGATGCAGGATGTTCAGGGAGCCTTGCAGTGTTATACGCGTGCCAT
CCAAATTAATCCTGCATTTGCAGATGCACATAGCAATCTGGCTTCCATTCATAAGGATTCAGGGAATATT
CCAGAAGCCATAGCTTCTTACCGCACGGCTCTGAAACTTAAGCCTGATTTTCCTGATGCTTATTGTAACT
TGGCTCATTGCCTGCAGATTGTCTGTGATTGGACAGACTATGATGAGCGAATGAAGAAGTTGGTCAGTAT
TGTGGCTGACCAGTTAGAGAAGAATAGGTTGCCTTCTGTGCATCCTCATCATAGTATGCTATATCCTCTT
TCTCATGGCTTCAGGAAGGCTATTGCTGAGAGGCACGGCAACCTGTGCTTAGATAAGATTAATGTTCTTC
ATAAACCACCATATGAACATCCAAAAGACTTGAAGCTCAGTGATGGTCGGCTGCGTGTAGGATATGTGAG
TTCCGACTTTGGGAATCATCCTACTTCTCACCTTATGCAGTCTATTCCAGGCATGCACAATCCTGATAAA
TTTGAGGTGTTCTGTTATGCCCTGAGCCCAGACGATGGCACAAACTTCCGAGTGAAGGTGATGGCAGAAG
CCAATCATTTCATTGATCTTTCTCAGATTCCATGCAATGGAAAAGCAGCTGATCGCATCCATCAGGATGG
AATTCATATCCTTGTAAATATGAATGGCTATACTAAGGGCGCTCGAAATGAGCTTTTTGCTCTCAGGCCA
GCTCCTATTCAGGCAATGTGGCTGGGATACCCTGGGACGAGTGGTGCGCTTTTCATGGATTATATTATCA
CTGATCAGGAAACTTCGCCAGCTGAAGTTGCTGAGCAGTATTCCGAGAAATTGGCTTATATGCCCCACAC
TTTTTTTATTGGTGATCATGCTAATATGTTCCCTCACCTGAAGAAAAAAGCAGTCATCGATTTTAAGTCC
AATGGGCACATTTATGACAATCGGATAGTTCTGAATGGCATCGACCTCAAAGCATTTCTTGATAGTCTAC
CAGATGTGAAAATTGTCAAGATGAAGTGTCCTGATGGAGGAGACAATGCAGATAGCAGTAACACAGCTCT
TAATATGCCTGTTATTCCTATGAATACTATTGCAGAAGCAGTTATTGAAATGATTAACCGAGGACAGATT
CAAATAACAATTAATGGATTCAGTATTAGCAATGGACTGGCAACTACTCAGATCAACAATAAGGCTGCAA
CTGGAGAGGAGGTTCCCCGTACCATTATTGTAACCACCCGTTCTCAGTACGGGTTACCAGAAGATGCCAT
CGTATACTGTAACTTTAATCAGTTGTATAAAATTGACCCTTCTACTTTGCAGATGTGGGCAAACATTCTG
AAGCGTGTTCCCAATAGTGTACTCTGGCTGTTGCGTTTTCCAGCAGTAGGAGAACCTAATATTCAACAGT
ATGCACAAAACATGGGCCTGCCCCAGAACCGTATCATTTTTTCACCTGTTGCTCCTAAAGAGGAACACGT
CAGGAGAGGCCAGCTGGCTGATGTCTGCTTGGACACTCCACTCTGTAATGGGCACACCACAGGGATGGAT
GTCCTCTGGGCAGGGACCCCCATGGTGACTATGCCAGGAGAGACTCTTGCTTCTCGAGTTGCAGCATCCC
AGCTCACTTGCTTAGGTTGTCTTGAGCTTATTGCTAAAAACAGACAAGAATATGAAGACATAGCTGTGAA
GCTGGGAACTGATCTAGAATACCTGAAGAAAGTTCGTGGCAAAGTCTGGAAGCAAAGAATATCTAGCCCT
CTGTTCAACACCAAACAATACACAATGGAACTAGAGCGGCTCTATCTACAGATGTGGGAGCATTATGCAG
CTGGCAACAAACCTGACCACATGATTAAGCCTGTTGAAGTCACTGAGTCAGCATAACTCGAGATATCTAG
ACCCAGCTTTCTTGTACAAAGTGGTTACCGGTTAGTAATGAACTAGTTAAGTCGACAATCAACGCGTTAA
GTCGACAATCAACCTCTGGATTACAAAATTTGTGAAAGATTGACTGGTATTCTTAACTATGTTGCTCCTT
TTACGCTATGTGGATACGCTGCTTTAATGCCTTTGTATCATGCTATTGCTTCCCGTATGGCTTTCATTTT
CTCCTCCTTGTATAAATCCTGGTTGCTGTCTCTTTATGAGGAGTTGTGGCCCGTTGTCAGGCAACGTGGC
GTGGTGTGCACTGTGTTTGCTGACGCAACCCCCACTGGTTGGGGCATTGCCACCACCTGTCAGCTCCTTT
CCGGGACTTTCGCTTTCCCCCTCCCTATTGCCACGGCGGAACTCATCGCCGCCTGCCTTGCCCGCTGCTG
GACAGGGGCTCGGCTGTTGGGCACTGACAATTCCGTGGTGTTGTCGGGGAAATCATCGTCCTTTCCTTGG
CTGCTCGCCTGTGTTGCCACCTGGATTCTGCGCGGGACGTCCTTCTGCTACGTCCCTTCGGCCCTCAATC
CAGCGGACCTTCCTTCCCGCGGCCTGCTGCCGGCTCTGCGGCCTCTTCCGCGTCTTCGCCTTCGCCCTCA
GACGAGTCGGATCTCCCTTTGGGCCGCCTCCCCGCGTCGACTTTAAGACCAATGACTTACAAGGCAGCTG
TAGATCTTAGCCACTTTTTAAAAGAAAAGGGGGGACTGGAAGGGCTAATTCACTCCCAACGAAGACAAGA
TCTGCTTTTTGCTTGTACTGGGTCTCTCTGGTTAGACCAGATCTGAGCCTGGGAGCTCTCTGGCTAACTA
GGGAACCCACTGCTTAAGCCTCAATAAAGCTTGCCTTGAGTGCTTCAAGTAGTGTGTGCCCGTCTGTTGT
GTGACTCTGGTAACTAGAGATCCCTCAGACCCTTTTAGTCAGTGTGGAAAATCTCTAGCAGTACGTATAG
TAGTTCATGTCATCTTATTATTCAGTATTTATAACTTGCAAAGAAATGAATATCAGAGAGTGAGAGGAAC
TTGTTTATTGCAGCTTATAATGGTTACAAATAAAGCAATAGCATCACAAATTTCACAAATAAAGCATTTT
TTTCACTGCATTCTAGTTGTGGTTTGTCCAAACTCATCAATGTATCTTATCATGTCTGGCTCTAGCTATC
CCGCCCCTAACTCCGCCCATCCCGCCCCTAACTCCGCCCAGTTCCGCCCATTCTCCGCCCCATGGCTGAC
TAATTTTTTTTATTTATGCAGAGGCCGAGGCCGCCTCGGCCTCTGAGCTATTCCAGAAGTAGTGAGGAGG
CTTTTTTGGAGGCCTAGGGACGTACCCAATTCGCCCTATAGTGAGTCGTATTACGCGCGCTCACTGGCCG
TCGTTTTACAACGTCGTGACTGGGAAAACCCTGGCGTTACCCAACTTAATCGCCTTGCAGCACATCCCCC
TTTCGCCAGCTGGCGTAATAGCGAAGAGGCCCGCACCGATCGCCCTTCCCAACAGTTGCGCAGCCTGAAT
GGCGAATGGG
[124 nt withheld, positions 5611-5734]
C
[91 nt withheld, positions 5736-5826]
A
[49 nt withheld, positions 5828-5876]
CCTTTGACGTTGGAGTCCACGTTCTTT
[37 nt withheld, positions 5904-5940]
ACCCTATCTCGGTCTATTCTTTTGATTTATAAGGGATTTTGCCGATTTCGGCCTATTGGTTAAAAAATGA
GCTGATTTAACAAAAATTTAACGCGAATTTTAACAAAATATTAACGCTTACAATTTAGGTGGCACTTTTC
GGGGAAATGTGCGCGGAACCCCTATTTGTTTATTTTTCTAAATACATTCAAATATGTATCCGCTCATGAG
ACAATAACCCTGATAAATGCTTCAATAATATTGAAAAAGGAAGAGTATGAGTATTCAACATTTCCGTGTC
GCCCTTATTCCCTTTTTTGCGGCATTTTGCCTTCCTGTTTTTGCTCACCCAGAAACGCTGGTGAAAGTAA
AAGATGCTGAAGATCAGTTGGGTGCACGAGTGGGTTACATCGAACTGGATCTCAACAGCGGTAAGATCCT
TGAGAGTTTTCGCCCCGAAGAACGTTTTCCAATGATGAGCACTTTTAAAGTTCTGCTATGTGGCGCGGTA
TTATCCCGTATTGACGCCGGGCAAGAGCAACTCGGTCGCCGCATACACTATTCTCAGAATGACTTGGTTG
AGTACTCACCAGTCACAGAAAAGCATCTTACGGATGGCATGACAGTAAGAGAATTATGCAGTGCTGCCAT
AACCATGAGTGATAACACTGCGGCCAACTTACTTCTGACAACGATCGGAGGACCGAAGGAGCTAACCGCT
TTTTTGCACAACATGGGGGATCATGTAACTCGCCTTGATCGTTGGGAACCGGAGCTGAATGAAGCCATAC
CAAACGACGAGCGTGACACCACGATGCCTGTAGCAATGGCAACAACGTTGCGCAAACTATTAACTGGCGA
ACTACTTACTCTAGCTTCCCGGCAACAATTAATAGACTGGATGGAGGCGGATAAAGTTGCAGGACCACTT
CTGCGCTCGGCCCTTCCGGCTGGCTGGTTTATTGCTGATAAATCTGGAGCCGGTGAGCGTGGGTCTCGCG
GTATCATTGCAGCACTGGGGCCAGATGGTAAGCCCTCCCGTATCGTAGTTATCTACACGACGGGGAGTCA
GGCAACTATGGATGAACGAAATAGACAGATCGCTGAGATAGGTGCCTCACTGATTAAGCATTGGTAACTG
TCAGACCAAGTTTACTCATATATACTTTAGATTGATTTAAAACTTCATTTTTAATTTAAAAGGATCTAGG
TGAAGATCCTTTTTGATAATCTCATGACCAAAATCCCTTAACGTGAGTTTTCGTTCCACTGAGCGTCAGA
CCCCGTAGAAAAGATCAAAGGATCTTCTTGAGATCCTTTTTTTCTGCGCGTAATCTGCTGCTTGCAAACA
AAAAAACCACCGCTACCAGCGGTGGTTTGTTTGCCGGATCAAGAGCTACCAACTCTTTTTCCGAAGGTAA
CTGGCTTCAGCAGAGCGCAGATACCAAATACTGTTCTTCTAGTGTAGCCGTAGTTAGGCCACCACTTCAA
GAACTCTGTAGCACCGCCTACATACCTCGCTCTGCTAATCCTGTTACCAGTGGCTGCTGCCAGTGGCGAT
AAGTCGTGTCTTACCGGGTTGGACTCAAGACGATAGTTACCGGATAAGGCGCAGCGGTCGGGCTGAACGG
GGGGTTCGTGCACACAGCCCAGCTTGGAGCGAACGACCTACACCGAACTGAGATACCTACAGCGTGAGCT
ATGAGAAAGCGCCACGCTTCCCGAAGGGAGAAAGGCGGACAGGTATCCGGTAAGCGGCAGGGTCGGAACA
GGAGAGCGCACGAGGGAGCTTCCAGGGGGAAACGCCTGGTATCTTTATAGTCCTGTCGGGTTTCGCCACC
TCTGACTTGAGCGTCGATTTTTGTGATGCTCGTCAGGGGGGCGGAGCCTATGGAAAAACGCCAGCAACGC
GGCCTTTTTACGGTTCCTGGCCTTTTGCTGGCCTTTTGCTCACATGTTCTTTCCTGCGTTATCCCCTGAT
TCTGTGGATAACCGTATTACCGCCTTTGAGTGAGCTGATACCGCTCGCCGCAGCCGAACGACCGAGCGCA
GCGAGTCAGTGAGCGAGGAAGCGGAAGAGCGCCCAATACGCAAACCGCCTCTCCCCGCGCGTTGGCCGAT
TCATTAATGCAGCTGGCACGACAGGTTTCCCGACTGGAAAGCGGGCAGTGAGCGCAACGCAATTAATGTG
AGTTAGCTCACTCATTAGGCACCCCAGGCTTTACACTTTATGCTTCCGGCTCGTATGTTGTGTGGAATTG
TGAGCGGATAACAATTTCACACAGGAAACAGCTATGACCATGATTACGCCAAGCGCGCAATTAACCCTCA
CTAAAGGGAACAAAAGCTGGAGCTGCAAGCTTAATGTAGTCTTATGCAATACTCTTGTAGTCTTGCAACA
TGGTAACGATGAGTTAGCAACATGCCTTACAAGGAGAGAAAAAGCACCGTGCATGCCGATTGGTGGAAGT
AAGGTGGTACGATCGTGCCTTATTAGGAAGGCAACAGACGGGTCTGACATGGATTGGACGAACCACTGAA
TTGCCGCATTGCAGAGATATTGTATTTAAGTGCCTAGCTCGATACATAAACGGGTCTCTCTGGTTAGACC
AGATCTGAGCCTGGGAGCTCTCTGGCTAACTAGGGAACCCACTGCTTAAGCCTCAATAAAGCTTGCCTTG
AGTGCTTCAAGTAGTGTGTGCCCGTCTGTTGTGTGACTCTGGTAACTAGAGATCCCTCAGACCCTTTTAG
TCAGTGTGGAAAATCTCTAGCAGTGGCGCCCGAACAGGGACTTGAAAGCGAAAGGGAAACCAGAGGAGCT
CTCTCGACGCAGGACTCGGCTTGCTGAAGCGCGCACGGCAAGAGGCGAGGGGCGGCGACTGGTGAGTACG
CCAAAAATTTTGACTAGCGGAGGCTAGAAGGAGAGAGATGGGTGCGAGAGCGTCAGTATTAAGCGGGGGA
GAATTAGATCGCGATGGGAAAAAATTCGGTTAAGGCCAGGGGGAAAGAAAAAATATAAATTAAAACATAT
AGTATGGGCAAGCAGGGAGCTAGAACGATTCGCAGTTAATCCTGGCCTGTTAGAAACATCAGAAGGCTGT
AGACAAATACTGGGACAGCTACAACCATCCCTTCAGACAGGATCAGAAGAACTTAGATCATTATATAATA
CAGTAGCAACCCTCTATTGTGTGCATCAAAGGATAGAGATAAAAGACACCAAGGAAGCTTTAGACAAGAT
AGAGGAAGAGCAAAACAAAAGTAAGACCACCGCACAGCAAGCGGCCGCTGATCTTCAGACCTGGAGGAGG
AGATATGAGGGACAATTGGAGAAGTGAATTATATAAATATAAAGTAGTAAAAATTGAACCATTAGGAGTA
GCACCCACCAAGGCAAAGAGAAGAGTGGTGCAGAGAGAAAAAAGAGCAGTGGGAATAGGAGCTTTGTTCC
TTGGGTTCTTGGGAGCAGCAGGAAGCACTATGGGCGCAGCGTCAATGACGCTGACGGTACAGGCCAGACA
ATTATTGTCTGGTATAGTGCAGCAGCAGAACAATTTGCTGAGGGCTATTGAGGCGCAACAGCATCTGTTG
CAACTCACAGTCTGGGGCATCAAGCAGCTCCAGGCAAGAATCCTGGCTGTGGAAAGATACCTAAAGGATC
AACAGCTCCTGGGGATTTGGGGTTGCTCTGGAAAACTCATTTGCACCACTGCTGTGCCTTGGAATGCTAG
TTGGAGTAATAAATCTCTGGAACAGATTTGGAATCACACGACCTGGATGGAGTGGGACAGAGAAATTAAC
AATTACACAAGCTTAATACACTCCTTAATTGAAGAATCGCAAAACCAGCAAGAAAAGAATGAACAAGAAT
TATTGGAATTAGATAAATGGGCAAGTTTGTGGAATTGGTTTAACATAACAAATTGGCTGTGGTATATAAA
ATTATTCATAATGATAGTAGGAGGCTTGGTAGGTTTAAGAATAGTTTTTGCTGTACTTTCTATAGTGAAT
AGAGTTAGGCAGGGATATTCACCATTATCGTTTCAGACCCACCTCCCAACCCCGAGGGGACCCATGCATT
GCATCTCAATTAGTCAGCAACCAGGTGTGGAAAGTCCCCAGGCTCCCCAGCAGGCAGAAGTATGCAAAGC
ATGCGTCTCAATTAGTCAGCAACCATAGTCCCGCCCCTAACTCCGCCCATCCCGCCCCTAACTCCGCCCA
GTTCCGCCCATTCTCCGCCCCATGGCTGACTAATTTTTTTTATTTATGCAGAGGCCGAGGCCGCCTCGGC
CTCTGAGCTATTCCAGAAGTAGTGAGGAGGCTTTTTTGGAGGCCTAGGCTTTTGCAAAAAGCTTTCTAGA
GGTACCACCGGAGCTTACCATGACCGAGTACAAGCCCACGGTGCGCCTCGCCACCCGCGACGACGTCCCC
AGGGCCGTACGCACCCTCGCCGCCGCGTTCGCCGACTACCCCGCCACGCGCCACACCGTCGATCCGGACC
GCCACATCGAGCGGGTCACCGAGCTGCAAGAACTCTTCCTCACGCGCGTCGGGCTCGACATCGGCAAGGT
GTGGGTCGCGGACGACGGCGCCGCCGTGGCGGTCTGGACCACGCCGGAGAGCGTCGAAGCGGGGGCGGTG
TTCGCCGAGATCGGCCCGCGCATGGCCGAGTTGAGCGGTTCCCGGCTGGCCGCGCAGCAACAGATGGAAG
GCCTCCTGGCGCCGCACCGGCCCAAGGAGCCCGCGTGGTTCCTGGCCACCGTCGGCGTCTCGCCCGACCA
CCAGGGCAAGGGTCTGGGCAGCGCCGTCGTGCTCCCCGGAGTGGAGGCGGCCGAGCGCGCCGGGGTGCCC
GCCTTCCTGGAGACCTCCGCGCCCCGCAACCTCCCCTTCTACGAGCGGCTCGGCTTCACCGTCACCGCCG
ACGTCGAGGTGCCCGAAGGACCGCGCACCTGGTGCATGACCCGCAAGCCCGGTGCCAGTTAACGAATTCT
AGATCTTGAGACAAATGGCAGTATTCATCCACAATTTTAAAAGAAAAGGGGGGATTGGGGGGTACAGTGC
AGGGGAAAGAATAGTAGACATAATAGCAACAGACATACAAACTAAAGAATTACAAAAACAAATTACAAAA
ATTCAAAATTTTCGGGTTTATTACAGGGACAGCAGAGATCCACTTTGGCGCCGGCTCGAGGCCTGCAGG
Features (pLannotate 1.2.2; 32 found; start..end, strand, type, name):
      1..501     +  promoter       hPGK promoter: human phosphoglycerate kinase 1 promoter
    510..833     +  CDS            FKBP-V: F36V mutant of FK506-binding protein FKBP12 binds synthetic ligands that do not bind wild-type FKBP
    912..936     +  protein_bind   attB1: mutant version of attB; recombination site for the Gateway® BP reaction BP Clonase™
    939..4043    +  CDS            Ogt: OGT1_RAT - Experimental evidence at protein level: Swiss-Prot protein existence level 1. Catalyzes the transfer of a single N-acetylglucosamine from UDP-GlcNAc to a serine or threonine residue in cytoplasmic and nuclear proteins resulting in their modification with a beta-linked N- acetylglucosamine (O-GlcNAc) (PubMed:24995978, PubMed:10542233). Has 3 distinct KM values for UDP-GlcNAc; GlcNAc concentration modulates its affinity for different substrates (PubMed:10542233). Glycosylates a large and diverse number of proteins including histone H2B, AKT1, EZH2, PFKL, KMT2E/MLL5, MAPT/TAU and HCFC1
   4061..4085    -  protein_bind   attB2: mutant version of attB; recombination site for the Gateway® BP reaction BP Clonase™
   4137..4725    +  misc_feature   WPRE: woodchuck hepatitis virus posttranscriptional regulatory element
   4776..4795    +  misc_feature   cPPT/CTS (fragment): central polypurine tract and central termination sequence of HIV-1
   4797..5030    +  LTR            3' LTR (ΔU3): self-inactivating 3' long terminal repeat (LTR) from HIV-1
   5108..5229    +  polyA_signal   SV40 poly(A) signal: SV40 polyadenylation signal
   5269..5404    +  rep_origin     SV40 ori: SV40 origin of replication
   5425..5443    -  promoter       T7 promoter: promoter for bacteriophage T7 RNA polymerase
   5451..5606    +  CDS            lacZα (fragment): LacZα fragment of β-galactosidase; lacZ fragment
   5611..6039    +  rep_origin     f1 ori (sequence partly withheld): f1 bacteriophage origin of replication; arrow indicates direction of (+) strand synthesis
   6092..6196    +  promoter       AmpR promoter: bla
   6197..7057    +  CDS            AmpR: β-lactamase; bla; confers resistance to ampicillin, carbenicillin, and related antibiotics
   7228..7816    +  rep_origin     ori: high-copy-number ColE1/pMB1/pBR322/pUC origin of replication
   7999..8091    +  CDS            lacI (fragment): lac repressor; lacI; The lac repressor binds to the lac operator to inhibit transcription in E. coli. This inhibition can be relieved by adding lactose or isopropyl-β-D-thiogalactopyranoside (IPTG).
   8104..8125    +  protein_bind   CAP binding site: CAP binding activates transcription in the presence of cAMP. E. coli catabolite activator protein
   8140..8170    +  promoter       lac promoter: promoter for the E. coli lac operon
   8174..8196    +  protein_bind   lac operator (fragment): The lac repressor binds to the lac operator to inhibit transcription in E. coli. This inhibition can be relieved by adding lactose or isopropyl-β-D-thiogalactopyranoside (IPTG). lac repressor encoded by lacI
   8239..8257    +  promoter       T3 promoter: promoter for bacteriophage T3 RNA polymerase
   8285..8511    +  promoter       RSV promoter: Rous sarcoma virus enhancer/promoter
   8512..8692    +  LTR            5' LTR (truncated): truncated 5' long terminal repeat (LTR) from HIV-1
   8739..8864    +  misc_feature   HIV-1 Ψ: packaging signal of human immunodeficiency virus type 1
   8848..9211    +  CDS            HIV-1 gag (fragment): gag protein from human immunodeficiency virus 1; gag
   9357..9590    +  misc_feature   RRE: The Rev response element (RRE) of HIV-1 allows for Rev-dependent mRNA export from the nucleus to the cytoplasm.
   9967..9993    +  CDS            Rev (fragment): human immunodeficiency virus 1 (HIV-1) Rev protein; rev; enhances nuclear export of unspliced and incompletely spliced viral mRNAs
  10000..10023   +  promoter       SV40 promoter (fragment): SV40 early promoter
  10024..10095   +  promoter       SV40 promoter (fragment): SV40 enhancer and early promoter
  10119..10254   +  rep_origin     SV40 ori: SV40 origin of replication
  10300..10896   +  CDS            PuroR (fragment): puromycin N-acetyltransferase; pac from Streptomyces; confers resistance to puromycin
  10945..11062   +  misc_feature   cPPT/CTS: central polypurine tract and central termination sequence of HIV-1
