[The description below was written by a language model from this plasmid's Addgene catalogue record and pLannotate feature annotations shown in this document.]
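Description:
pLEX_305-N-dTAG_OGT is a third-generation-style, self-inactivating HIV-1 lentiviral expression plasmid for producing human O-GlcNAc transferase (OGT) as a chemically degradable fusion protein in mammalian cells. It is maintained in E. coli through a high-copy ColE1/pUC origin and an ampicillin resistance gene, and also carries an f1 origin. The viral genome is transcribed from an RSV promoter fused to a truncated 5' LTR and includes the Ψ packaging signal with a gag fragment, the Rev response element, a central polypurine tract, WPRE and a ΔU3 3' LTR followed by an SV40 polyadenylation signal. With the U3 deletion, the integrated provirus lacks LTR promoter activity, so expression depends on the internal promoters.

Two internal cassettes lie within the provirus. An SV40 early promoter drives puromycin N-acetyltransferase for selection of transduced cells. Downstream of the cPPT, the human PGK promoter drives the FKBP12(F36V) coding sequence. The catalogue entry records a 2xHA tag following this domain, but the tag is not separately annotated in the feature table. The OGT open reading frame sits between attB1 and attB2 sites, indicating Gateway transfer into the dTAG backbone. It lacks its own initiating methionine, so translation begins at the tag. The annotation software matched the insert to rat Ogt, but the record specifies the human gene. The sequenced plasmid is 11,119 nt, somewhat larger than the approximate total size in the catalogue.

The F36V mutant of FKBP12 binds synthetic ligands that do not bind the wild-type protein. In the dTAG system, heterobifunctional degrader molecules exploit this to recruit an E3 ligase and trigger rapid loss of the tagged protein. The associated publication examines noncatalytic functions of OGT in mammalian cell proliferation, consistent with use of this construct for stable expression and inducible depletion of OGT, with HA available for detection.
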