Addgene plasmid #155196: pLEX_305-N-dTAG_OGT
Purpose: N-terminal FKBP12(F36V)-2xHA tag on lentiviral OGT construct
Depositing lab: Suzanne Walker. Depositing organization: Harvard Medical School. Publication: Mammalian cell proliferation requires noncatalytic functions of O-GlcNAc transferase. Levine ZG, Potter SC, Joiner CM, Fei GQ, Nabet B, Sonnett M, Zachara NE, Gray NS, Paulo JA, Walker S. Proc Natl Acad Sci U S A. 2021 Jan 26;118(4). pii: 2016778118. doi: 10.1073/pnas.2016778118. PubMed 33419956.
Backbone
  Vector backbone: pLEX_305-N-dTAG
  Backbone manufacturer: Nabet et al Nature Chemical Biology (2018; Bradner Lab)
  Backbone size w/o insert (bp): 7000
  Total vector size (bp): 10000
  Vector type: Mammalian Expression, Lentiviral
  Selectable markers: Puromycin
Growth in bacteria
  Bacterial resistance: Ampicillin, 100 μg/mL
  Growth temperature: 30°C
  Growth strain: NEB Stable
  Copy number: High Copy
Gene/Insert
  Gene/Insert name: O-GlcNAc Transferase (alt name: OGT)
  Species: H. sapiens (human)
  Insert size (bp): 3537
  Mutation: lacking N-terminal Met
  Entrez Gene: OGT (a.k.a. HINCUT-1, HRNT1, MRX106, O-GLCNAC, OGT1, XLID106)
  Tag / fusion protein: FKBP12(F36V) (N terminal on backbone); 2x HA (N terminal on backbone)
Terms and licenses: Academic/Nonprofit Terms; Industry Terms: Not Available to Industry
How to cite: pLEX_305-N-dTAG_OGT was a gift from Suzanne Walker (Addgene plasmid # 155196 ; http://n2t.net/addgene:155196 ; RRID:Addgene_155196)
